Addgene plasmid #37447: pLentiN 6bE6
Purpose: Lentiviral expression of HPV 6bE6 in mammalian cells
Depositing lab: Karl Munger. Depositing organization: Brigham and Women's Hospital. Publication: Activation of cap dependent translation by mucosal Human Papillomavirus E6 proteins is dependent on the integrity of the LXXLL binding motif. Spangle J, Ghosh-Choudhury N, Munger K. J Virol. 2012 May 2. 10.1128/JVI.00487-12 PubMed 22553330.
Backbone
  Vector backbone: pLenti 6.3/V5 DEST
  Backbone manufacturer: Invitrogen
  Backbone size w/o insert (bp): 9387
  Total vector size (bp): 8611
  Vector type: Mammalian Expression, Lentiviral
  Selectable markers: Blasticidin
Growth in bacteria
  Bacterial resistance: Ampicillin, 100 μg/mL
  Growth temperature: 37°C
  Growth strain: Stbl3
  Copy number: High Copy
Gene/Insert
  Gene/Insert name: HPV 6bE6 (alt names: E6; HPV6bgp1)
  Species: HPV
  Insert size (bp): 530
  GenBank ID: NC_001355 NP_040296.1
  Entrez Gene: E6 (a.k.a. HPV6bgp1)
  Promoter: CMV
  Tag / fusion protein: Flag (N terminal on insert); HA (N terminal on insert)
  Cloning method: Gateway Cloning
  Sequencing primers: 5′ CMV forward; 3′ V5 reverse
Terms and licenses: Academic/Nonprofit Terms; Industry Terms: Not Available to Industry
How to cite: pLentiN 6bE6 was a gift from Karl Munger (Addgene plasmid # 37447 ; http://n2t.net/addgene:37447 ; RRID:Addgene_37447)
