[The description below was written by a language model from this plasmid's Addgene catalogue record.]
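Description:
pLentiN 6bE6 is a lentiviral mammalian expression plasmid built on the Invitrogen pLenti 6.3/V5 DEST backbone, a Gateway destination vector. The total size is recorded as about 8.6 kb, smaller than the empty destination vector (about 9.4 kb), which is consistent with Gateway recombination replacing the larger destination cassette with the much smaller insert. It is maintained in bacteria as a high-copy plasmid under ampicillin selection. The recorded host is a recombination-deficient strain of the kind commonly used to keep the repeated lentiviral sequences stable. Blasticidin resistance allows transduced or transfected mammalian cells to be selected.

The payload is the E6 open reading frame of human papillomavirus type 6b, a roughly 530 bp insert introduced by Gateway cloning and expressed from the CMV promoter. The protein carries Flag and HA epitope tags at its N terminus, so it can be detected or immunoprecipitated with standard tag antibodies instead of an E6-specific reagent. The backbone name and the V5 reverse sequencing primer point to a V5 region downstream of the cloning site, but the record does not list V5 as a tag on the expressed protein. No feature table is provided, so other backbone elements are not itemised.

The stated purpose is lentiviral expression of HPV 6b E6 in mammalian cells. The associated publication examines how mucosal HPV E6 proteins activate cap-dependent translation and how this depends on the integrity of the LXXLL binding motif, which suggests the construct served to express this E6 protein in that type of study.
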