>Addgene plasmid #37447 | pLentiN 6bE6 | addgene partial sequence | sequence record 50789 | CMV-F 5'-CGCAAATGGGCGGTAGGCGTG-3'
TAGAAGACACCGACTCTAGAGGATCCACTAGTCCAGTGTGGTGGAATTCTGCAGATATCAACAAGTTTGT
ACAAAAAAGCAGGCTCCGCGGCCGCCCCCTTCACCATGGACTACAAGGATGACGATGACAAGCTCGATGG
AGGATACCCATACGATGTTCCAGATTACGCTGATTCGACTGGAATGGAAAGTGCAAATGCCTCCACGTCT
GCAACGACCATAGACCAGTTGTGCAAGACGTTTAATCTATCTATGCATACGTTGCAAATTAATTGTGTGT
TTTGCAAGAATGCACTGACCACAGCAGAGATTTATTCATATGCATATAAACACCTAAAGGTCCTGTTTCG
AGGCGGCTATCCATATGCAGCCTGCGCGTGCTGCCTAGAATTTCATGGAAAAATAAACCAATATAGACAC
TTTGATTATGCTGGATATGCAACAACAGTTGAAGAAGAAACTAAACAAGACATCTTAGACGTGCTAATTC
GGTGCTACCTGTGTCACAAACCGCTGTGTGAAGTAGAAAAGGTAAAACATATACTAACCAAGGCGCGGTT
CATAAAGCTAAATTGTACGTGGAAGGGTCGCTGCCTACACTGCTGGACAACATGCATGGAAGACATGTTA
CCCTAAAAGGGTGGGCGCGCCGACCCAGCTTTCTTGTACAAAGTGGTTGATATCCAGCACAGTGGCGGCC
GCTCGAGTCTAGAGGGCCCGCGGTTCGAAGGTAAGCCTATCCCTAACCCTCTCCTCGGTCTCGATTCTAC
GCGTAC
